>Addgene plasmid #144535 | TFORF3059 | addgene full sequence | sequence record 391518 | Addgene NGS Result
TTAATGTAGTCTTATGCAATACTCTTGTAGTCTTGCAACATGGTAACGATGAGTTAGCAACATGCCTTAC
AAGGAGAGAAAAAGCACCGTGCATGCCGATTGGTGGAAGTAAGGTGGTACGATCGTGCCTTATTAGGAAG
GCAACAGACGGGTCTGACATGGATTGGACGAACCACTGAATTGCCGCATTGCAGAGATATTGTATTTAAG
TGCCTAGCTCGATACATAAACGGGTCTCTCTGGTTAGACCAGATCTGAGCCTGGGAGCTCTCTGGCTAAC
TAGGGAACCCACTGCTTAAGCCTCAATAAAGCTTGCCTTGAGTGCTTCAAGTAGTGTGTGCCCGTCTGTT
GTGTGACTCTGGTAACTAGAGATCCCTCAGACCCTTTTAGTCAGTGTGGAAAATCTCTAGCAGTGGCGCC
CGAACAGGGACTTGAAAGCGAAAGGGAAACCAGAGGAGCTCTCTCGACGCAGGACTCGGCTTGCTGAAGC
GCGCACGGCAAGAGGCGAGGGGCGGCGACTGGTGAGTACGCCAAAAATTTTGACTAGCGGAGGCTAGAAG
GAGAGAGATGGGTGCGAGAGCGTCAGTATTAAGCGGGGGAGAATTAGATCGCGATGGGAAAAAATTCGGT
TAAGGCCAGGGGGAAAGAAAAAATATAAATTAAAACATATAGTATGGGCAAGCAGGGAGCTAGAACGATT
CGCAGTTAATCCTGGCCTGTTAGAAACATCAGAAGGCTGTAGACAAATACTGGGACAGCTACAACCATCC
CTTCAGACAGGATCAGAAGAACTTAGATCATTATATAATACAGTAGCAACCCTCTATTGTGTGCATCAAA
GGATAGAGATAAAAGACACCAAGGAAGCTTTAGACAAGATAGAGGAAGAGCAAAACAAAAGTAAGACCAC
CGCACAGCAAGCGGCCGCTGATCTTCAGACCTGGAGGAGGAGATATGAGGGACAATTGGAGAAGTGAATT
ATATAAATATAAAGTAGTAAAAATTGAACCATTAGGAGTAGCACCCACCAAGGCAAAGAGAAGAGTGGTG
CAGAGAGAAAAAAGAGCAGTGGGAATAGGAGCTTTGTTCCTTGGGTTCTTGGGAGCAGCAGGAAGCACTA
TGGGCGCAGCGTCAATGACGCTGACGGTACAGGCCAGACAATTATTGTCTGGTATAGTGCAGCAGCAGAA
CAATTTGCTGAGGGCTATTGAGGCGCAACAGCATCTGTTGCAACTCACAGTCTGGGGCATCAAGCAGCTC
CAGGCAAGAATCCTGGCTGTGGAAAGATACCTAAAGGATCAACAGCTCCTGGGGATTTGGGGTTGCTCTG
GAAAACTCATTTGCACCACTGCTGTGCCTTGGAATGCTAGTTGGAGTAATAAATCTCTGGAACAGATTTG
GAATCACACGACCTGGATGGAGTGGGACAGAGAAATTAACAATTACACAAGCTTAATACACTCCTTAATT
GAAGAATCGCAAAACCAGCAAGAAAAGAATGAACAAGAATTATTGGAATTAGATAAATGGGCAAGTTTGT
GGAATTGGTTTAACATAACAAATTGGCTGTGGTATATAAAATTATTCATAATGATAGTAGGAGGCTTGGT
AGGTTTAAGAATAGTTTTTGCTGTACTTTCTATAGTGAATAGAGTTAGGCAGGGATATTCACCATTATCG
TTTCAGACCCACCTCCCAACCCCGAGGGGACCCATGCATTGCATCTCAATTAGTCAGCAACCAGGTGTGG
AAAGTCCCCAGGCTCCCCAGCAGGCAGAAGTATGCAAAGCATGCGTCTCAATTAGTCAGCAACCATAGTC
CCGCCCCTAACTCCGCCCATCCCGCCCCTAACTCCGCCCAGTTCCGCCCATTCTCCGCCCCATGGCTGAC
TAATTTTTTTTATTTATGCAGAGGCCGAGGCCGCCTCGGCCTCTGAGCTATTCCAGAAGTAGTGAGGAGG
CTTTTTTGGAGGCCTAGGCTTTTGCAAAAAGCTTTCTAGAGGTACCACCGGAGCTTACCATGACCGAGTA
CAAGCCCACGGTGCGCCTCGCCACCCGCGACGACGTCCCCAGGGCCGTACGCACCCTCGCCGCCGCGTTC
GCCGACTACCCCGCCACGCGCCACACCGTCGATCCGGACCGCCACATCGAGCGGGTCACCGAGCTGCAAG
AACTCTTCCTCACGCGCGTCGGGCTCGACATCGGCAAGGTGTGGGTCGCGGACGACGGCGCCGCCGTGGC
GGTCTGGACCACGCCGGAGAGCGTCGAAGCGGGGGCGGTGTTCGCCGAGATCGGCCCGCGCATGGCCGAG
TTGAGCGGTTCCCGGCTGGCCGCGCAGCAACAGATGGAAGGCCTCCTGGCGCCGCACCGGCCCAAGGAGC
CCGCGTGGTTCCTGGCCACCGTCGGCGTCTCGCCCGACCACCAGGGCAAGGGTCTGGGCAGCGCCGTCGT
GCTCCCCGGAGTGGAGGCGGCCGAGCGCGCCGGGGTGCCCGCCTTCCTGGAGACCTCCGCGCCCCGCAAC
CTCCCCTTCTACGAGCGGCTCGGCTTCACCGTCACCGCCGACGTCGAGGTGCCCGAAGGACCGCGCACCT
GGTGCATGACCCGCAAGCCCGGTGCCAGTTAACGAATTCTAGATCTTGAGACAAATGGCAGTATTCATCC
ACAATTTTAAAAGAAAAGGGGGGATTGGGGGGTACAGTGCAGGGGAAAGAATAGTAGACATAATAGCAAC
AGACATACAAACTAAAGAATTACAAAAACAAATTACAAAAATTCAAAATTTTCGGGTTTATTACAGGGAC
AGCAGAGATCCACTTTGGCGCCGGCTCGAGGCCTGCAGGTGCAAAGATGGATAAAGTTTTAAACAGAGAG
GAATCTTTGCAGCTAATGGACCTTCTAGGTCTTGAAAGGAGTGGGAATTGGCTCCGGTGCCCGTCAGTGG
GCAGAGCGCACATCGCCCACAGTCCCCGAGAAGTTGGGGGGAGGGGTCGGCAATTGAACCGGTGCCTAGA
GAAGGTGGCGCGGGGTAAACTGGGAAAGTGATGTCGTGTACTGGCTCCGCCTTTTTCCCGAGGGTGGGGG
AGAACCGTATATAAGTGCAGTAGTCGCCGTGAACGTTCTTTTTCGCAACGGGTTTGCCGCCAGAACACAG
GTAAGTGCCGTGTGTGGTTCCCGCGGGCCTGGCCTCTTTACGGGTTATGGCCCTTGCGTGCCTTGAATTA
CTTCCACCTGGCTGCAGTACGTGATTCTTGATCCCGAGCTTCGGGTTGGAAGTGGGTGGGAGAGTTCGAG
GCCTTGCGCTTAAGGAGCCCCTTCGCCTCGTGCTTGAGTTGAGGCCTGGCCTGGGCGCTGGGGCCGCCGC
GTGCGAATCTGGTGGCACCTTCGCGCCTGTCTCGCTGCTTTCGATAAGTCTCTAGCCATTTAAAATTTTT
GATGACCTGCTGCGACGCTTTTTTTCTGGCAAGATAGTCTTGTAAATGCGGGCCAAGATCTGCACACTGG
TATTTCGGTTTTTGGGGCCGCGGGCGGCGACGGGGCCCGTGCGTCCCAGCGCACATGTTCGGCGAGGCGG
GGCCTGCGAGCGCGGCCACCGAGAATCGGACGGGGGTAGTCTCAAGCTGGCCGGCCTGCTCTGGTGCCTG
GCCTCGCGCCGCCGTGTATCGCCCCGCCCTGGGCGGCAAGGCTGGCCCGGTCGGCACCAGTTGCGTGAGC
GGAAAGATGGCCGCTTCCCGGCCCTGCTGCAGGGAGCTCAAAATGGAGGACGCGGCGCTCGGGAGAGCGG
GCGGGTGAGTCACCCACACAAAGGAAAAGGGCCTTTCCGTCCTCAGCCGTCGCTTCATGTGACTCCACGG
AGTACCGGGCGCCGTCCAGGCACCTCGATTAGTTCTCGAGCTTTTGGAGTACGTCGTCTTTAGGTTGGGG
GGAGGGGTTTTATGCGATGGAGTTTCCCCACACTGAGTGGGTGGAGACTGAAGTTAGGCCAGCTTGGCAC
TTGATGTAATTCTCCTTGGAATTTGCCCTTTTTGAGTTTGGATCTTGGTTCATTCTCAAGCCTCAGACAG
TGGTTCAAAGTTTTTTTCTTCCATTTCAGGTGTCGTGAGGCTAGCATCGATTGATCAACAAGTTTGTACA
AAAAAGTTGGCATGTTCCGAGACTTCGGGGAACCCGGCCCGAGCTCCGGGAACGGCGGCGGGTACGGCGG
CCCCGCGCAGCCCCCGGCCGCAGCGCAGGCAGCCCAGCAGAAGTTCCACCTGGTGCCAAGCATCAACACC
ATGAGTGGCAGTCAGGAGCTGCAGTGGATGGTACAGCCTCATTTCCTGGGGCCCAGCAGTTACCCCAGGC
CTCTGACCTACCCTCAGTACAGCCCCCCACAACCCCGGCCAGGAGTCATCCGGGCCCTGGGGCCGCCTCC
AGGGGTACGTCGAAGGCCTTGTGAACAGATCAGCCCGGAGGAAGAGGAGCGCCGCCGAGTAAGGCGCGAG
CGGAACAAGCTGGCTGCGGCCAAGTGCAGGAACCGGAGGAAGGAACTGACCGACTTCCTGCAGGCGGAGA
CTGACAAACTGGAAGATGAGAAATCTGGGCTGCAGCGAGAGATTGAGGAGCTGCAGAAGCAGAAGGAGCG
CCTAGAGCTGGTGCTGGAAGCCCACCGACCCATCTGCAAAATCCCGGAAGGAGCCAAGGAGGGGGACACA
GGCAGTACCAGTGGCACCAGCAGCCCACCAGCCCCCTGCCGCCCTGTACCTTGTATCTCCCTTTCCCCAG
GGCCTGTGCTTGAACCTGAGGCACTGCACACCCCCACACTCATGACCACACCCTCCCTAACTCCTTTCAC
CCCCAGCCTGGTCTTCACCTACCCCAGCACTCCTGAGCCTTGTGCCTCAGCTCATCGCAAGAGTAGCAGC
AGCAGCGGAGACCCATCCTCTGACCCCCTTGGCTCTCCAACCCTCCTCGCTTTGTGCCCAACTTTCTTGT
ACAAAGTGGTTGATATCGGTAAGCCTATCCCTAACCCTCTCCTCGGTCTCGATTCTACGTAGTAATGAAC
TAGTCCGTAACTTGAAAGTATTTCGATTTCTTGGCTTTATATATCTTGTGGAAAGGACGACTTGTGCCGA
TTTAACCGCTGGCTACGCGTTAAGTCGACAATCAACCTCTGGATTACAAAATTTGTGAAAGATTGACTGG
TATTCTTAACTATGTTGCTCCTTTTACGCTATGTGGATACGCTGCTTTAATGCCTTTGTATCATGCTATT
GCTTCCCGTATGGCTTTCATTTTCTCCTCCTTGTATAAATCCTGGTTGCTGTCTCTTTATGAGGAGTTGT
GGCCCGTTGTCAGGCAACGTGGCGTGGTGTGCACTGTGTTTGCTGACGCAACCCCCACTGGTTGGGGCAT
TGCCACCACCTGTCAGCTCCTTTCCGGGACTTTCGCTTTCCCCCTCCCTATTGCCACGGCGGAACTCATC
GCCGCCTGCCTTGCCCGCTGCTGGACAGGGGCTCGGCTGTTGGGCACTGACAATTCCGTGGTGTTGTCGG
GGAAATCATCGTCCTTTCCTTGGCTGCTCGCCTGTGTTGCCACCTGGATTCTGCGCGGGACGTCCTTCTG
CTACGTCCCTTCGGCCCTCAATCCAGCGGACCTTCCTTCCCGCGGCCTGCTGCCGGCTCTGCGGCCTCTT
CCGCGTCTTCGCCTTCGCCCTCAGACGAGTCGGATCTCCCTTTGGGCCGCCTCCCCGCGTCGACTTTAAG
ACCAATGACTTACAAGGCAGCTGTAGATCTTAGCCACTTTTTAAAAGAAAAGGGGGGACTGGAAGGGCTA
ATTCACTCCCAACGAAGACAAGATCTGCTTTTTGCTTGTACTGGGTCTCTCTGGTTAGACCAGATCTGAG
CCTGGGAGCTCTCTGGCTAACTAGGGAACCCACTGCTTAAGCCTCAATAAAGCTTGCCTTGAGTGCTTCA
AGTAGTGTGTGCCCGTCTGTTGTGTGACTCTGGTAACTAGAGATCCCTCAGACCCTTTTAGTCAGTGTGG
AAAATCTCTAGCAGTACGTATAGTAGTTCATGTCATCTTATTATTCAGTATTTATAACTTGCAAAGAAAT
GAATATCAGAGAGTGAGAGGAACTTGTTTATTGCAGCTTATAATGGTTACAAATAAAGCAATAGCATCAC
AAATTTCACAAATAAAGCATTTTTTTCACTGCATTCTAGTTGTGGTTTGTCCAAACTCATCAATGTATCT
TATCATGTCTGGCTCTAGCTATCCCGCCCCTAACTCCGCCCATCCCGCCCCTAACTCCGCCCAGTTCCGC
CCATTCTCCGCCCCATGGCTGACTAATTTTTTTTATTTATGCAGAGGCCGAGGCCGCCTCGGCCTCTGAG
CTATTCCAGAAGTAGTGAGGAGGCTTTTTTGGAGGCCTAGGGACGTACCCAATTCGCCCTATAGTGAGTC
GTATTACGCGCGCTCACTGGCCGTCGTTTTACAACGTCGTGACTGGGAAAACCCTGGCGTTACCCAACTT
AATCGCCTTGCAGCACATCCCCCTTTCGCCAGCTGGCGTAATAGCGAAGAGGCCCGCACCGATCGCCCTT
CCCAACAGTTGCGCAGCCTGAATGGCGAATGGG
[124 nt withheld, positions 6614-6737]
C
[91 nt withheld, positions 6739-6829]
A
[49 nt withheld, positions 6831-6879]
CCTTTGACGTTGGAGTCCACGTTCTTT
[37 nt withheld, positions 6907-6943]
ACCCTATCTCGGTCTATTCTTTTGATTTATAAGGGATTTTGCCGATTTCGGCCTATTGGTTAAAAAATGA
GCTGATTTAACAAAAATTTAACGCGAATTTTAACAAAATATTAACGCTTACAATTTAGGTGGCACTTTTC
GGGGAAATGTGCGCGGAACCCCTATTTGTTTATTTTTCTAAATACATTCAAATATGTATCCGCTCATGAG
ACAATAACCCTGATAAATGCTTCAATAATATTGAAAAAGGAAGAGTATGAGTATTCAACATTTCCGTGTC
GCCCTTATTCCCTTTTTTGCGGCATTTTGCCTTCCTGTTTTTGCTCACCCAGAAACGCTGGTGAAAGTAA
AAGATGCTGAAGATCAGTTGGGTGCACGAGTGGGTTACATCGAACTGGATCTCAACAGCGGTAAGATCCT
TGAGAGTTTTCGCCCCGAAGAACGTTTTCCAATGATGAGCACTTTTAAAGTTCTGCTATGTGGCGCGGTA
TTATCCCGTATTGACGCCGGGCAAGAGCAACTCGGTCGCCGCATACACTATTCTCAGAATGACTTGGTTG
AGTACTCACCAGTCACAGAAAAGCATCTTACGGATGGCATGACAGTAAGAGAATTATGCAGTGCTGCCAT
AACCATGAGTGATAACACTGCGGCCAACTTACTTCTGACAACGATCGGAGGACCGAAGGAGCTAACCGCT
TTTTTGCACAACATGGGGGATCATGTAACTCGCCTTGATCGTTGGGAACCGGAGCTGAATGAAGCCATAC
CAAACGACGAGCGTGACACCACGATGCCTGTAGCAATGGCAACAACGTTGCGCAAACTATTAACTGGCGA
ACTACTTACTCTAGCTTCCCGGCAACAATTAATAGACTGGATGGAGGCGGATAAAGTTGCAGGACCACTT
CTGCGCTCGGCCCTTCCGGCTGGCTGGTTTATTGCTGATAAATCTGGAGCCGGTGAGCGTGGGTCTCGCG
GTATCATTGCAGCACTGGGGCCAGATGGTAAGCCCTCCCGTATCGTAGTTATCTACACGACGGGGAGTCA
GGCAACTATGGATGAACGAAATAGACAGATCGCTGAGATAGGTGCCTCACTGATTAAGCATTGGTAACTG
TCAGACCAAGTTTACTCATATATACTTTAGATTGATTTAAAACTTCATTTTTAATTTAAAAGGATCTAGG
TGAAGATCCTTTTTGATAATCTCATGACCAAAATCCCTTAACGTGAGTTTTCGTTCCACTGAGCGTCAGA
CCCCGTAGAAAAGATCAAAGGATCTTCTTGAGATCCTTTTTTTCTGCGCGTAATCTGCTGCTTGCAAACA
AAAAAACCACCGCTACCAGCGGTGGTTTGTTTGCCGGATCAAGAGCTACCAACTCTTTTTCCGAAGGTAA
CTGGCTTCAGCAGAGCGCAGATACCAAATACTGTTCTTCTAGTGTAGCCGTAGTTAGGCCACCACTTCAA
GAACTCTGTAGCACCGCCTACATACCTCGCTCTGCTAATCCTGTTACCAGTGGCTGCTGCCAGTGGCGAT
AAGTCGTGTCTTACCGGGTTGGACTCAAGACGATAGTTACCGGATAAGGCGCAGCGGTCGGGCTGAACGG
GGGGTTCGTGCACACAGCCCAGCTTGGAGCGAACGACCTACACCGAACTGAGATACCTACAGCGTGAGCT
ATGAGAAAGCGCCACGCTTCCCGAAGGGAGAAAGGCGGACAGGTATCCGGTAAGCGGCAGGGTCGGAACA
GGAGAGCGCACGAGGGAGCTTCCAGGGGGAAACGCCTGGTATCTTTATAGTCCTGTCGGGTTTCGCCACC
TCTGACTTGAGCGTCGATTTTTGTGATGCTCGTCAGGGGGGCGGAGCCTATGGAAAAACGCCAGCAACGC
GGCCTTTTTACGGTTCCTGGCCTTTTGCTGGCCTTTTGCTCACATGTTCTTTCCTGCGTTATCCCCTGAT
TCTGTGGATAACCGTATTACCGCCTTTGAGTGAGCTGATACCGCTCGCCGCAGCCGAACGACCGAGCGCA
GCGAGTCAGTGAGCGAGGAAGCGGAAGAGCGCCCAATACGCAAACCGCCTCTCCCCGCGCGTTGGCCGAT
TCATTAATGCAGCTGGCACGACAGGTTTCCCGACTGGAAAGCGGGCAGTGAGCGCAACGCAATTAATGTG
AGTTAGCTCACTCATTAGGCACCCCAGGCTTTACACTTTATGCTTCCGGCTCGTATGTTGTGTGGAATTG
TGAGCGGATAACAATTTCACACAGGAAACAGCTATGACCATGATTACGCCAAGCGCGCAATTAACCCTCA
CTAAAGGGAACAAAAGCTGGAGCTGCAAGC
Features (pLannotate 1.2.2; 34 found; start..end, strand, type, name):
      5..231     +  promoter       RSV promoter: Rous sarcoma virus enhancer/promoter
    232..412     +  LTR            5' LTR (truncated): truncated 5' long terminal repeat (LTR) from HIV-1
    459..584     +  misc_feature   HIV-1 Ψ: packaging signal of human immunodeficiency virus type 1
    568..931     +  CDS            HIV-1 gag (fragment): gag protein from human immunodeficiency virus 1; gag
   1077..1310    +  misc_feature   RRE: The Rev response element (RRE) of HIV-1 allows for Rev-dependent mRNA export from the nucleus to the cytoplasm.
   1687..1713    +  CDS            Rev (fragment): human immunodeficiency virus 1 (HIV-1) Rev protein; rev; enhances nuclear export of unspliced and incompletely spliced viral mRNAs
   1720..1743    +  promoter       SV40 promoter (fragment): SV40 early promoter
   1744..1815    +  promoter       SV40 promoter (fragment): SV40 enhancer and early promoter
   1839..1974    +  rep_origin     SV40 ori: SV40 origin of replication
   2020..2616    +  CDS            PuroR (fragment): puromycin N-acetyltransferase; pac from Streptomyces; confers resistance to puromycin
   2665..2782    +  misc_feature   cPPT/CTS: central polypurine tract and central termination sequence of HIV-1
   2847..2913    +  CDS            small t antigen (fragment): SV40 (simian virus 40) small t antigen
   2920..4098    +  promoter       EF-1α promoter: strong constitutive promoter for human elongation factor EF-1α
   4119..4136    +  protein_bind   attB1 (fragment): mutant version of attB; core recombination site for the Gateway® BP reaction BP Clonase™
   4142..4954    +  CDS            FOSL1: FOSL1_HUMAN - Also known as FRA1. Experimental evidence at protein level: Swiss-Prot protein existence level 1. From Homo sapiens (Human).
   4957..4980    -  protein_bind   attB2: mutant version of attB; recombination site for the Gateway® BP reaction BP Clonase™
   4988..5029    +  CDS            V5 tag: epitope tag from simian virus 5
   5045..5098    +  promoter       U6 promoter (fragment): RNA polymerase III promoter for human U6 snRNA
   5140..5728    +  misc_feature   WPRE: woodchuck hepatitis virus posttranscriptional regulatory element
   5779..5798    +  misc_feature   cPPT/CTS (fragment): central polypurine tract and central termination sequence of HIV-1
   5800..6033    +  LTR            3' LTR (ΔU3): self-inactivating 3' long terminal repeat (LTR) from HIV-1
   6111..6232    +  polyA_signal   SV40 poly(A) signal: SV40 polyadenylation signal
   6272..6407    +  rep_origin     SV40 ori: SV40 origin of replication
   6428..6446    -  promoter       T7 promoter: promoter for bacteriophage T7 RNA polymerase
   6454..6609    +  CDS            lacZα (fragment): LacZα fragment of β-galactosidase; lacZ fragment
   6614..7042    +  rep_origin     f1 ori (sequence partly withheld): f1 bacteriophage origin of replication; arrow indicates direction of (+) strand synthesis
   7095..7199    +  promoter       AmpR promoter: bla
   7200..8060    +  CDS            AmpR: β-lactamase; bla; confers resistance to ampicillin, carbenicillin, and related antibiotics
   8231..8819    +  rep_origin     ori: high-copy-number ColE1/pMB1/pBR322/pUC origin of replication
   9002..9094    +  CDS            lacI (fragment): lac repressor; lacI; The lac repressor binds to the lac operator to inhibit transcription in E. coli. This inhibition can be relieved by adding lactose or isopropyl-β-D-thiogalactopyranoside (IPTG).
   9107..9128    +  protein_bind   CAP binding site: CAP binding activates transcription in the presence of cAMP. E. coli catabolite activator protein
   9143..9173    +  promoter       lac promoter: promoter for the E. coli lac operon
   9181..9197    +  protein_bind   lac operator: The lac repressor binds to the lac operator to inhibit transcription in E. coli. This inhibition can be relieved by adding lactose or isopropyl-β-D-thiogalactopyranoside (IPTG). lac repressor encoded by lacI
   9242..9260    +  promoter       T3 promoter: promoter for bacteriophage T3 RNA polymerase
