[The description below was written by a language model from this plasmid's Addgene catalogue record and pLannotate feature annotations shown in this document.]
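Description:
TFORF3059 is a third-generation-style, self-inactivating lentiviral expression plasmid built on the pLX_TRC317 backbone and carrying the human transcription factor FOSL1 (also called FRA1). It is one member of a barcoded transcription factor ORF collection. In bacteria it is maintained through a high-copy ColE1/pUC-type origin with ampicillin selection (AmpR). An f1 origin and remnants of a lac/lacZα cloning region with T7 and T3 promoters are also present in the backbone. The depositor notes that the plasmid can recombine, as is common for LTR-containing vectors.

The viral portion begins with an RSV promoter fused to a truncated HIV-1 5' LTR, which drives Tat-independent production of the genomic RNA. This is followed by the Ψ packaging signal with a partial gag sequence and the RRE for Rev-dependent nuclear export. An SV40 early promoter/origin cassette expresses puromycin N-acetyltransferase, allowing selection of transduced mammalian cells. Downstream of it lies a cPPT/CTS element, which aids nuclear import. The EF-1α promoter then drives the FOSL1 ORF, which was introduced by Gateway cloning and is flanked by attB1 and attB2 sites, reading through into a C-terminal V5 epitope tag for detection. A WPRE enhances transcript expression, and the ΔU3 3' LTR makes the integrated provirus self-inactivating. An SV40 polyadenylation signal lies beyond the LTR.

According to the record, each construct in the collection carries a unique 24-bp barcode, so the overexpressed factor can be identified in pooled screens. The barcode is not annotated in the feature table, so its position is not stated. The vector is intended for FOSL1 overexpression in mammalian cells, individually or in pooled screens such as those for directed differentiation.
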