Addgene plasmid #144535: TFORF3059
Purpose: Lentiviral vector for overexpressing transcription factor ORFs with unique 24-bp barcodes. Barcodes facilitate identification of transcription factors in pooled screens.
Depositing lab: Feng Zhang. Depositing organization: Broad Institute. Publication: A transcription factor atlas of directed differentiation. Joung J, Ma S, Tay T, Geiger-Schuller KR, Kirchgatterer PC, Verdine VK, Guo B, Arias-Garcia MA, Allen WE, Singh A, Kuksenko O, Abudayyeh OO, Gootenberg JS, Fu Z, Macrae RK, Buenrostro JD, Regev A, Zhang F. Cell. 2023 Jan 5;186(1):209-229.e26. doi: 10.1016/j.cell.2022.11.026. PubMed 36608654.
Backbone
  Vector backbone: pLX_TRC317
  Backbone manufacturer: Broad Institute Genetic Perturbation Platform
  Backbone size w/o insert (bp): 8264
  Vector type: Mammalian Expression, Lentiviral
  Selectable markers: Puromycin
Growth in bacteria
  Bacterial resistance: Ampicillin, 100 μg/mL
  Growth temperature: 37°C
  Growth strain: NEB Stable
  Copy number: High Copy
Gene/Insert
  Gene/Insert name: FOSL1
  Species: H. sapiens (human)
  Insert size (bp): 1019
  Entrez Gene: FOSL1 (a.k.a. FRA, FRA1, fra-1)
  Promoter: EF1a
  Tag / fusion protein: V5 (C terminal on insert)
  Cloning method: Gateway Cloning
  Sequencing primers: 5′ GGGTGGAGACTGAAGTTAGGCCAG; 3′ CACATAGCGTAAAAGGAGCAACATAG
Resource information
  A portion of this plasmid was derived from a plasmid made by: Broad Institute Genetic Perturbation Platform
Terms and licenses: Academic/Nonprofit Terms; Industry Terms: Not Available to Industry
Depositor comments: NM_005438.4 Please test multiple small colonies in case of plasmid recombination. To make this collection available in a timely manner, a portion of this collection was not fully sequenced by Addgene. If an Addgene verified full plasmid sequence is not available, please contact us prior to placing an order to request the full sequence.
How to cite: TFORF3059 was a gift from Feng Zhang (Addgene plasmid # 144535 ; http://n2t.net/addgene:144535 ; RRID:Addgene_144535)
