>Addgene plasmid #144535 | TFORF3059 | depositor partial sequence | sequence record 285720 | Insert
ATCGATTGATCAACAAGTTTGTACAAAAAAGTTGGCATGTTCCGAGACTTCGGGGAACCCGGCCCGAGCT
CCGGGAACGGCGGCGGGTACGGCGGCCCCGCGCAGCCCCCGGCCGCAGCGCAGGCAGCCCAGCAGAAGTT
CCACCTGGTGCCAAGCATCAACACCATGAGTGGCAGTCAGGAGCTGCAGTGGATGGTACAGCCTCATTTC
CTGGGGCCCAGCAGTTACCCCAGGCCTCTGACCTACCCTCAGTACAGCCCCCCACAACCCCGGCCAGGAG
TCATCCGGGCCCTGGGGCCGCCTCCAGGGGTACGTCGAAGGCCTTGTGAACAGATCAGCCCGGAGGAAGA
GGAGCGCCGCCGAGTAAGGCGCGAGCGGAACAAGCTGGCTGCGGCCAAGTGCAGGAACCGGAGGAAGGAA
CTGACCGACTTCCTGCAGGCGGAGACTGACAAACTGGAAGATGAGAAATCTGGGCTGCAGCGAGAGATTG
AGGAGCTGCAGAAGCAGAAGGAGCGCCTAGAGCTGGTGCTGGAAGCCCACCGACCCATCTGCAAAATCCC
GGAAGGAGCCAAGGAGGGGGACACAGGCAGTACCAGTGGCACCAGCAGCCCACCAGCCCCCTGCCGCCCT
GTACCTTGTATCTCCCTTTCCCCAGGGCCTGTGCTTGAACCTGAGGCACTGCACACCCCCACACTCATGA
CCACACCCTCCCTAACTCCTTTCACCCCCAGCCTGGTCTTCACCTACCCCAGCACTCCTGAGCCTTGTGC
CTCAGCTCATCGCAAGAGTAGCAGCAGCAGCGGAGACCCATCCTCTGACCCCCTTGGCTCTCCAACCCTC
CTCGCTTTGTGCCCAACTTTCTTGTACAAAGTGGTTGATATCGGTAAGCCTATCCCTAACCCTCTCCTCG
GTCTCGATTCTACGTAGTAATGAACTAGTCCGTAACTTGAAAGTATTTCGATTTCTTGGCTTTATATATC
TTGTGGAAAGGACGACTTGTGCCGATTTAACCGCTGGCT
