>Addgene plasmid #144535 | TFORF3059 | depositor partial sequence | sequence record 285721 | Barcode
CTTGTGCCGATTTAACCGCTGGCT
